>Addgene plasmid #101194 | pRSETb-Ferritin-Dronpa | addgene full sequence | sequence record 193715 | Addgene NGS Result
CCGCAGCCGAACGACCGAGCGCAGCGAGTCAGTGAGCGAGGAAGCGGAAGAGCGCCCAATACGCAAACCG
CCTCTCCCCGCGCGTTGGCCGATTCATTAATGCAGGATCTCGATCCCGCGAAATTAATACGACTCACTAT
AGGGAGACCACAACGGTTTCCCTCTAGAAATAATTTTGTTTAACTTTAAGAAGGAGATATACATATGCGG
GGTTCTCATCATCATCATCATCATGGTATGGCTAGCATGACTGGTGGACAGCAAATGGGTCGGGATCTGT
ACGACGATGACGATAAGGATCCGATGGACTCACAGGTGCGCCAGAATTTCCATCGTGATTGCGAGGCCGC
AATTAATCGCATGGTCAACATGGAACTGTATGCCTCGTATACCTATCTCAGCATGGCATTTTATTTTGAT
CGCGATGACATCGCGTTACACAACGTAGCTAAATTCTTTAAGGAACAATCTCATGAAGAACGTGAACACG
CGGAAAAACTTATGAAAGACCAAAATAAACGTGGTGGCCGTATTGTATTGCAGGATGTTGAAAAACCGGA
ACGTGACGAGTGGGGTAATACGTTGGAGGCGATGCAGGCCGCGTTACAGTTAGAGAAAACAGTGAATCAG
GCCCTGCTTGATCTGCATAAAGTTGGTTCCGATAAAGTCGATCCGCACTTATGTGATTTCTTGGAGACCG
AATATTTAGAAGAACAGGTGAAATCGATTAAACAATTAGGGGATTACATTACGAACCTGAAACGTCTGGG
ACTGCCGCAGAACGGAATGGGCGAATATCTGTTTGATAAACACACCATGGGGGAATCCTCTGGTACCGCT
GGCTCCGCTGCTGGTTCTGGCGAATTCATGAGTGTGATTAAACCAGACATGAAGATCAAGCTGCGTATGG
AAGGCGCTGTAAATGGACACCCGTTCGCGATTGAAGGAGTTGGCCTTGGGAAGCCTTTCGAGGGAAAACA
GAGTATGGACCTTAAAGTCAAAGAAGGCGGACCTCTGCCTTTCGCCTATGACATCTTGACAACTGTGTTC
TGTTACGGCAACAGGGTATTCGCCAAATACCCAGAAAATATAGTAGACTATTTCAAGCAGTCGTTTCCTG
AGGGCTACTCTTGGGAACGAAGCATGAATTACGAAGACGGGGGCATTTGTAACGCGACAAACGACATAAC
CCTGGATGGTGACTGTTATATCTATGAAATTCGATTTGATGGTGTGAACTTTCCTGCCAATGGTCCAGTT
ATGCAGAAGAGGACTGTGAAATGGGAGCCATCCACTGAGAAATTGTATGTGCGTGATGGAGTGCTGAAGG
GTGATGTTAACATGGCTCTGTCGCTTGAAGGAGGTGGCCATTACCGATGTGACTTCAAAACTACTTATAA
AGCTAAGAAGGTTGTCCAGTTGCCAGACTATCACTTTGTGGACCACCACATTGAGATTAAAAGCCACGAC
AAAGATTACAGTAATGTTAATCTGCATGAGCATGCCGAAGCGCATTCTGAGCTGCCGAGGCAGGCCAAGT
AAAAGCTTGATCCGGCTGCTAACAAAGCCCGAAAGGAAGCTGAGTTGGCTGCTGCCACCGCTGAGCAATA
ACTAGCATAACCCCTTGGGGCCTCTAAACGGGTCTTGAGGGGTTTTTTGCTGAAAGGAGGAACTATATCC
GGATCTGGCGTAATAGCGAAGAGGCCCGCACCGATCGCCCTTCCCAACAGTTGCGCAGCCTGAATGGCGA
ATGGG
[124 nt withheld, positions 1756-1879]
C
[91 nt withheld, positions 1881-1971]
A
[49 nt withheld, positions 1973-2021]
CCTTTGACGTTGGAGTCCACGTTCTTT
[37 nt withheld, positions 2049-2085]
ACCCTATCTCGGTCTATTCTTTTGATTTATAAGGGATTTTGCCGATTTCGGCCTATTGGTTAAAAAATGA
GCTGATTTAACAAAAATTTAACGCGAATTTTAACAAAATATTAACGCTTACAATTTAGGTGGCACTTTTC
GGGGAAATGTGCGCGGAACCCCTATTTGTTTATTTTTCTAAATACATTCAAATATGTATCCGCTCATGAG
ACAATAACCCTGATAAATGCTTCAATAATATTGAAAAAGGAAGAGTATGAGTATTCAACATTTCCGTGTC
GCCCTTATTCCCTTTTTTGCGGCATTTTGCCTTCCTGTTTTTGCTCACCCAGAAACGCTGGTGAAAGTAA
AAGATGCTGAAGATCAGTTGGGTGCACGAGTGGGTTACATCGAACTGGATCTCAACAGCGGTAAGATCCT
TGAGAGTTTTCGCCCCGAAGAACGTTTTCCAATGATGAGCACTTTTAAAGTTCTGCTATGTGGCGCGGTA
TTATCCCGTATTGACGCCGGGCAAGAGCAACTCGGTCGCCGCATACACTATTCTCAGAATGACTTGGTTG
AGTACTCACCAGTCACAGAAAAGCATCTTACGGATGGCATGACAGTAAGAGAATTATGCAGTGCTGCCAT
AACCATGAGTGATAACACTGCGGCCAACTTACTTCTGACAACGATCGGAGGACCGAAGGAGCTAACCGCT
TTTTTGCACAACATGGGGGATCATGTAACTCGCCTTGATCGTTGGGAACCGGAGCTGAATGAAGCCATAC
CAAACGACGAGCGTGACACCACGATGCCTGTAGCAATGGCAACAACGTTGCGCAAACTATTAACTGGCGA
ACTACTTACTCTAGCTTCCCGGCAACAATTAATAGACTGGATGGAGGCGGATAAAGTTGCAGGACCACTT
CTGCGCTCGGCCCTTCCGGCTGGCTGGTTTATTGCTGATAAATCTGGAGCCGGTGAGCGTGGGTCTCGCG
GTATCATTGCAGCACTGGGGCCAGATGGTAAGCCCTCCCGTATCGTAGTTATCTACACGACGGGGAGTCA
GGCAACTATGGATGAACGAAATAGACAGATCGCTGAGATAGGTGCCTCACTGATTAAGCATTGGTAACTG
TCAGACCAAGTTTACTCATATATACTTTAGATTGATTTAAAACTTCATTTTTAATTTAAAAGGATCTAGG
TGAAGATCCTTTTTGATAATCTCATGACCAAAATCCCTTAACGTGAGTTTTCGTTCCACTGAGCGTCAGA
CCCCGTAGAAAAGATCAAAGGATCTTCTTGAGATCCTTTTTTTCTGCGCGTAATCTGCTGCTTGCAAACA
AAAAAACCACCGCTACCAGCGGTGGTTTGTTTGCCGGATCAAGAGCTACCAACTCTTTTTCCGAAGGTAA
CTGGCTTCAGCAGAGCGCAGATACCAAATACTGTTCTTCTAGTGTAGCCGTAGTTAGGCCACCACTTCAA
GAACTCTGTAGCACCGCCTACATACCTCGCTCTGCTAATCCTGTTACCAGTGGCTGCTGCCAGTGGCGAT
AAGTCGTGTCTTACCGGGTTGGACTCAAGACGATAGTTACCGGATAAGGCGCAGCGGTCGGGCTGAACGG
GGGGTTCGTGCACACAGCCCAGCTTGGAGCGAACGACCTACACCGAACTGAGATACCTACAGCGTGAGCT
ATGAGAAAGCGCCACGCTTCCCGAAGGGAGAAAGGCGGACAGGTATCCGGTAAGCGGCAGGGTCGGAACA
GGAGAGCGCACGAGGGAGCTTCCAGGGGGAAACGCCTGGTATCTTTATAGTCCTGTCGGGTTTCGCCACC
TCTGACTTGAGCGTCGATTTTTGTGATGCTCGTCAGGGGGGCGGAGCCTATGGAAAAACGCCAGCAACGC
GGCCTTTTTACGGTTCCTGGCCTTTTGCTGGCCTTTTGCTCACATGTTCTTTCCTGCGTTATCCCCTGAT
TCTGTGGATAACCGTATTACCGCCTTTGAGTGAGCTGATACCGCTCG
Features (pLannotate 1.2.2; 16 found; start..end, strand, type, name):
      1..50      +  rep_origin     RSF ori (fragment): Plasmids containing the RSF 1030 origin of replication can be propagated in E. coli cells that contain additional plasmids with compatible origins.
     52..105     +  CDS            lacI (fragment): lac repressor; lacI; The lac repressor binds to the lac operator to inhibit transcription in E. coli. This inhibition can be relieved by adding lactose or isopropyl-β-D-thiogalactopyranoside (IPTG).
    125..143     +  promoter       T7 promoter: promoter for bacteriophage T7 RNA polymerase
    175..197     +  RBS            RBS: efficient ribosome binding site from bacteriophage T7 gene 10 (Olins and Rangwala, 1989)
    217..237     +  CDS            capTEV™ (fragment): composite tag for in vivo biotinylation, TEV protease cleavage, and 6xHis tagging
    238..270     +  CDS            T7 tag (gene 10 leader): leader peptide from bacteriophage T7 gene 10 promotes efficient translation in E. coli
    274..297     +  CDS            Xpress™ tag: Xpress™ epitope tag, including an enterokinase recognition and cleavage site
    304..831     +  CDS            FRI1_LITCT: Experimental evidence at protein level: Swiss-Prot protein existence level 1. Stores iron in a soluble, non-toxic, readily available form. Important for iron homeostasis. Has ferroxidase activity. Iron is taken up in the ferrous form and deposited as ferric hydroxides after oxidation. From Lithobates catesbeianus (American bullfrog) (Rana catesbeiana).
    868..1539    +  CDS            Dronpa: Dronpa is a photoswitchable green fluorescent protein published in 2004, derived from Echinophyllia sp. SC22.
   1555..1604    +  CDS            SET1 (fragment): solubility-enhancement tag derived from T7 phage gene 10B
   1612..1659    +  terminator     T7 terminator: transcription terminator for bacteriophage T7 RNA polymerase
   1685..1751    +  CDS            lacZα (fragment): LacZα fragment of β-galactosidase; lacZ fragment
   1756..2184    +  rep_origin     f1 ori (sequence partly withheld): f1 bacteriophage origin of replication; arrow indicates direction of (+) strand synthesis
   2237..2341    +  promoter       AmpR promoter: bla
   2342..3202    +  CDS            AmpR: β-lactamase; bla; confers resistance to ampicillin, carbenicillin, and related antibiotics
   3373..3961    +  rep_origin     ori: high-copy-number ColE1/pMB1/pBR322/pUC origin of replication
