[The description below was written by a language model from this plasmid's Addgene catalogue record and pLannotate feature annotations shown in this document.]
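Description:
pRSETb-Ferritin-Dronpa is a 4,092 bp bacterial expression plasmid built on the pRSETb backbone and designed to produce a ferritin–Dronpa fusion protein in E. coli. It is maintained as a high-copy plasmid through a ColE1/pUC-type origin of replication and selected with ampicillin via the β-lactamase (AmpR) gene under its own promoter. An f1 phage origin is also present, which in principle allows single-stranded DNA production. The annotation additionally reports short fragments matching an RSF origin, lacI, lacZα, a capTEV tag and a T7 gene 10B solubility tag. These are brief partial hits, most likely backbone remnants or the 6xHis stretch, rather than functional elements.

The 1,239 bp insert was cloned between BamHI and HindIII sites, both of which are retained. It sits downstream of a T7 promoter and the T7 gene 10 ribosome binding site and is followed by a T7 terminator, so expression depends on a host supplying T7 RNA polymerase. The backbone contributes an N-terminal leader of a 6xHis tag for metal-affinity purification, the T7 gene 10 leader tag, and the Xpress epitope, which includes an enterokinase cleavage site. The fusion itself begins with a ferritin coding sequence that the annotation matches to American bullfrog ferritin, an iron-storage protein that assembles into multi-subunit cages. After a short linker region comes Dronpa, a reversibly photoswitchable green fluorescent protein from the coral Echinophyllia.

The record gives the purpose only as bacterial expression of the fusion. The associated publication concerns sub-diffraction fluorescence imaging by a pcSOFI method, suggesting the purified protein serves as a photoswitchable label or test sample for that microscopy work.
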