Addgene plasmid #101194: pRSETb-Ferritin-Dronpa
Purpose: Expresses a Ferritin-Dronpa fusion construct in E. coli
Depositing lab: Peter Dedecker. Depositing organization: Katholieke Universiteit Leuven. Publication: Live-cell monochromatic dual-label sub-diffraction microscopy by mt-pcSOFI. Duwe S, Vandenberg W, Dedecker P. Chem Commun (Camb). 2017 Jun 29;53(53):7242-7245. doi: 10.1039/c7cc02344h. PubMed 28561832.
Backbone
  Vector backbone: pRSETb
  Backbone size w/o insert (bp): 2853
  Total vector size (bp): 4092
  Vector type: Bacterial Expression
Growth in bacteria
  Bacterial resistance: Ampicillin, 100 μg/mL
  Growth temperature: 37°C
  Growth strain: DH5alpha
  Copy number: High Copy
Gene/Insert
  Gene/Insert name: Ferritin-Dronpa
  Insert size (bp): 1239
  Promoter: T7
  Tag / fusion protein: 6xHis (N terminal on backbone); T7 tag (N terminal on backbone); Xpress tag (N terminal on backbone)
  Cloning method: Restriction Enzyme; 5′ cloning site BamHI (not destroyed); 3′ cloning site HindIII (not destroyed)
  Sequencing primers: 5′ TAATACGACTCACTATAGGG; 3′ TAGTTATTGCTCAGCGGTGG
Terms and licenses: Academic/Nonprofit Terms; Industry Terms: Not Available to Industry
How to cite: pRSETb-Ferritin-Dronpa was a gift from Peter Dedecker (Addgene plasmid # 101194 ; http://n2t.net/addgene:101194 ; RRID:Addgene_101194)
